>Addgene plasmid #212777 | pHyg-CUbo-His6 | addgene full sequence | sequence record 420587 | Addgene NGS Result
GAACGCGGCCGCCAGCTGAAGCTTCGTACGCTGCAGGTCGACGGGAGCGGAGCAGGTGCTGGTGCTGGTG
CTGGAGCAATTCTGGGAGTGCAGGTGGAAACCATCTCCCCAGGAGACGGGCGCACCTTCCCCAAGCGCGG
CCAGACCTGCGTGGTGCACTACACCGGGATGCTTGAAGATGGAAAGAAATTTGATTCCTCCCGGGACAGA
AACAAGCCCTTTAAGTTTATGCTAGGCAAGCAGGAGGTGATCCGAGGCTGGGAAGAAGGGGTTGCCCAGA
TGAGTGTGGGTCAGAGAGCCAAACTGACTATATCTCCAGATTATGCCTATGGTGCCACTGGGCACCCAGG
CATCATCCCACCACATGCCACTCTCGTCTTCGATGTGGAGCTTCTAAAACTGGAAGGGTCGACCGGTATC
CCTCCAGATCAACAAAGATTGATCTTTGCCGGTAAGCAGCTAGAAGACGGTAGAACGCTGTCTGATTACA
ACATTCAGAAGGAGTCCACCTTACATCTTGTGCTAAGGCTAAGAGGTGTTACTGGATCCCACCACCACCA
CCACCACTAAGCGCGCCAGATCTGTTTAGCTTGCCTCGTCCCCGCCGGGTCACCCGGCCAGCGACATGGA
GGCCCAGAATACCCTCCTTGACAGTCTTGACGTGCGCAGCTCAGGGGCATGATGTGACTGTCGCCCGTAC
ATTTAGCCCATACATCCCCATGTATAATCATTTGCATCCATACATTTTGATGGCCGCACGGCGCGAAGCA
AAAATTACGGCTCCTCGCTGCGGACCTGCGAGCAGGGAAACGCTCCCCTCACAGACGCGTTGAATTGTCC
CCACGCCGCGCCCCTGTAGAGAAATATAAAAGGTTAGGATTTGCCACTGAGGTTCTTCTTTCATATACTT
CCTTTTAAAATCTTGCTAGGATACAGTTCTCACATCACATCCGAACATAAACAACCATGGGTAAAAAGCC
TGAACTCACCGCGACGTCTGTCGAGAAGTTTCTGATCGAAAAGTTCGACAGCGTCTCCGACCTGATGCAG
CTCTCGGAGGGCGAAGAATCTCGTGCTTTCAGCTTCGATGTAGGAGGGCGTGGATATGTCCTGCGGGTAA
ATAGCTGCGCCGATGGTTTCTACAAAGATCGTTATGTTTATCGGCACTTTGCATCGGCCGCGCTCCCGAT
TCCGGAAGTGCTTGACATTGGGGAATTCAGCGAGAGCCTGACCTATTGCATCTCCCGCCGTGCACAGGGT
GTCACGTTGCAAGACCTGCCTGAAACCGAACTGCCCGCTGTTCTGCAGCCGGTCGCGGAGGCCATGGATG
CGATCGCTGCGGCCGATCTTAGCCAGACGAGCGGGTTCGGCCCATTCGGACCGCAAGGAATCGGTCAATA
CACTACATGGCGTGATTTCATATGCGCGATTGCTGATCCCCATGTGTATCACTGGCAAACTGTGATGGAC
GACACCGTCAGTGCGTCCGTCGCGCAGGCTCTCGATGAGCTGATGCTTTGGGCCGAGGACTGCCCCGAAG
TCCGGCACCTCGTGCACGCGGATTTCGGCTCCAACAATGTCCTGACGGACAATGGCCGCATAACAGCGGT
CATTGACTGGAGCGAGGCGATGTTCGGGGATTCCCAATACGAGGTCGCCAACATCTTCTTCTGGAGGCCG
TGGTTGGCTTGTATGGAGCAGCAGACGCGCTACTTCGAGCGGAGGCATCCGGAGCTTGCAGGATCGCCGC
GGCTCCGGGCGTATATGCTCCGCATTGGTCTTGACCAACTCTATCAGAGCTTGGTTGACGGCAATTTCGA
TGATGCAGCTTGGGCGCAGGGTCGATGCGACGCAATCGTCCGATCCGGAGCCGGGACTGTCGGGCGTACA
CAAATCGCCCGCAGAAGCGCGGCCGTCTGGACCGATGGCTGTGTAGAAGTACTCGCCGATAGTGGAAACC
GACGCCCCAGCACTCGTCCGAGGGCAAAGGAATAATCTCGAGTCATGTAATTAGTTATGTCACGCTTACA
TTCACGCCCTCCCCCCACATCCGCTCTAACCGAAAAGGAAGGAGTTAGACAACCTGAAGTCTAGGTCCCT
ATTTATTTTTTTATAGTTATGTTAGTATTAAGAACGTTATTTATATTTCAAATTTTTCTTTTTTTTCTGT
ACAGACGCGTGTACGCATGTAACATTATACTGAAAACCTTGCTTGAGAAGGTTTTGGGACGCTCGAAGGC
TTTAACGAGCTCGAATTCATCGATGATATCAGATCCACTAGTGGCCTATGCGGCCGCGGATCTGCCGGTC
TCCCTATAGTGAGTCGTATTAATTTCGATAAGCCAGGTTAACCTGCATTAATGAATCGGCCAACGCGCGG
GGAGAGGCGGTTTGCGTATTGGGCGCTCTTCCGCTTCCTCGCTCACTGACTCGCTGCGCTCGGTCGTTCG
GCTGCGGCGAGCGGTATCAGCTCACTCAAAGGCGGTAATACGGTTATCCACAGAATCAGGGGATAACGCA
GGAAAGAACATGTGAGCAAAAGGCCAGCAAAAGGCCAGGAACCGTAAAAAGGCCGCGTTGCTGGCGTTTT
TCCATAGGCTCCGCCCCCCTGACGAGCATCACAAAAATCGACGCTCAAGTCAGAGGTGGCGAAACCCGAC
AGGACTATAAAGATACCAGGCGTTTCCCCCTGGAAGCTCCCTCGTGCGCTCTCCTGTTCCGACCCTGCCG
CTTACCGGATACCTGTCCGCCTTTCTCCCTTCGGGAAGCGTGGCGCTTTCTCATAGCTCACGCTGTAGGT
ATCTCAGTTCGGTGTAGGTCGTTCGCTCCAAGCTGGGCTGTGTGCACGAACCCCCCGTTCAGCCCGACCG
CTGCGCCTTATCCGGTAACTATCGTCTTGAGTCCAACCCGGTAAGACACGACTTATCGCCACTGGCAGCA
GCCACTGGTAACAGGATTAGCAGAGCGAGGTATGTAGGCGGTGCTACAGAGTTCTTGAAGTGGTGGCCTA
ACTACGGCTACACTAGAAGAACAGTATTTGGTATCTGCGCTCTGCTGAAGCCAGTTACCTTCGGAAAAAG
AGTTGGTAGCTCTTGATCCGGCAAACAAACCACCGCTGGTAGCGGTGGTTTTTTTGTTTGCAAGCAGCAG
ATTACGCGCAGAAAAAAAGGATCTCAAGAAGATCCTTTGATCTTTTCTACGGGGTCTGACGCTCAGTGGA
ACGAAAACTCACGTTAAGGGATTTTGGTCATGAGATTATCAAAAAGGATCTTCACCTAGATCCTTTTAAA
TTAAAAATGAAGTTTTAAATCAATCTAAAGTATATATGAGTAAACTTGGTCTGACAGTTACCAATGCTTA
ATCAGTGAGGCACCTATCTCAGCGATCTGTCTATTTCGTTCATCCATAGTTGCCTGACTCCCCGTCGTGT
AGATAACTACGATACGGGAGGGCTTACCATCTGGCCCCAGTGCTGCAATGATACCGCGAGACCCACGCTC
ACCGGCTCCAGATTTATCAGCAATAAACCAGCCAGCCGGAAGGGCCGAGCGCAGAAGTGGTCCTGCAACT
TTATCCGCCTCCATCCAGTCTATTAATTGTTGCCGGGAAGCTAGAGTAAGTAGTTCGCCAGTTAATAGTT
TGCGCAACGTTGTTGCCATTGCTACAGGCATCGTGGTGTCACGCTCGTCGTTTGGTATGGCTTCATTCAG
CTCCGGTTCCCAACGATCAAGGCGAGTTACATGATCCCCCATGTTGTGCAAAAAAGCGGTTAGCTCCTTC
GGTCCTCCGATCGTTGTCAGAAGTAAGTTGGCCGCAGTGTTATCACTCATGGTTATGGCAGCACTGCATA
ATTCTCTTACTGTCATGCCATCCGTAAGATGCTTTTCTGTGACTGGTGAGTACTCAACCAAGTCATTCTG
AGAATAGTGTATGCGGCGACCGAGTTGCTCTTGCCCGGCGTCAATACGGGATAATACCGCGCCACATAGC
AGAACTTTAAAAGTGCTCATCATTGGAAAACGTTCTTCGGGGCGAAAACTCTCAAGGATCTTACCGCTGT
TGAGATCCAGTTCGATGTAACCCACTCGTGCACCCAACTGATCTTCAGCATCTTTTACTTTCACCAGCGT
TTCTGGGTGAGCAAAAACAGGAAGGCAAAATGCCGCAAAAAAGGGAATAAGGGCGACACGGAAATGTTGA
ATACTCATACTCTTCCTTTTTCAATATTATTGAAGCATTTATCAGGGTTATTGTCTCATGAGCGGATACA
TATTTGAATGTATTTAGAAAAATAAACAAATAGGGGTTCCGCGCACATTTCCCCGAAAAGTGCCACCTGA
CGTCTAAGAAACCATTATTATCATGACATTAACCTATAAAAATAGGCGTATCACGAGGCCCTTTCGTCTC
GCGCGTTTCGGTGATGACGGTGAAAACCTCTGACACATGCAGCTCCCGGAGACGGTCACAGCTTGTCTGT
AAGCGGATGCCGGGAGCAGACAAGCCCGTCAGGGCGCGTCAGCGGGTGTTGGCGGGTGTCGGGGCTGGCT
TAACTATGCGGCATCAGAGCAGATTGTACTGAGAGTGCACCATATGGACATATTGTCGTTAGAACGCGGC
TACAATTAATACATAACCTTATGTATCATACACATACGATTTAGGTGACACTATA
Features (pLannotate 1.2.2; 13 found; start..end, strand, type, name):
     83..405     +  CDS            FKBP (fragment): human FK506-binding protein FKBP12
    415..538     +  CDS            ubiquitin (fragment): Saccharomyces cerevisiae ubiquitin
    549..567     +  CDS            9xHis (fragment): 9xHis affinity tag
    623..1997    +  gene           hphMX6 (fragment): yeast selectable marker conferring hygromycin resistance
   2049..2238    +  terminator     CYC1 terminator: S. cerevisiae CYC1; transcription terminator for CYC1
   2313..2331    -  promoter       T7 promoter: promoter for bacteriophage T7 RNA polymerase
   2353..2406    -  CDS            lacI (fragment): lac repressor; lacI; The lac repressor binds to the lac operator to inhibit transcription in E. coli. This inhibition can be relieved by adding lactose or isopropyl-β-D-thiogalactopyranoside (IPTG).
   2589..3177    -  rep_origin     ori: high-copy-number ColE1/pMB1/pBR322/pUC origin of replication
   3348..4208    -  CDS            AmpR: β-lactamase; bla; confers resistance to ampicillin, carbenicillin, and related antibiotics
   4209..4313    -  promoter       AmpR promoter: bla
   4408..4443    +  CDS            rop (fragment): Rop protein, which maintains plasmids at low copy number; rop
   4545..4596    +  misc_feature   bom (fragment): basis of mobility region from pBR322
   4659..2       +  promoter       SP6 promoter (across the origin): promoter for bacteriophage SP6 RNA polymerase
