[The description below was written by a language model from this plasmid's Addgene catalogue record and pLannotate feature annotations shown in this document.]
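Description:
pHyg-CUbo-His6 is a 4,675-nt template plasmid of the pYM series used for PCR-based C-terminal tagging of genes in budding yeast. It is catalogued as an empty backbone: there is no gene of interest. Instead, the plasmid supplies a tag-plus-marker cassette that is amplified with primers carrying homology to a chosen chromosomal locus and integrated there by homologous recombination. The plasmid has no annotated yeast replication origin, consistent with its use purely as a PCR template. In E. coli it is maintained at high copy through a ColE1/pUC-type origin and selected with ampicillin via the β-lactamase gene and its promoter. Short fragments annotated as lacI, rop and bom appear to be backbone remnants, and T7 and SP6 promoters flank the cassette region.

The annotated cassette begins with a human FKBP12 coding segment, followed directly by a fragment of S. cerevisiae ubiquitin and a short polyhistidine stretch. The annotation software labels this stretch as a partial 9xHis, which matches the His6 tag in the construct name. Together these elements appear to make up the "CUbo-His6" tag, although the record does not define that term. Since ubiquitin is only partially matched, the module may carry a truncated or altered ubiquitin, though the record does not specify this. Downstream lie the hphMX6 hygromycin-resistance marker, used to select yeast integrants, and a CYC1 terminator. No promoter for the tag is needed, because the fusion is expressed from the endogenous promoter of the tagged gene. The associated publication describes Ubiquiton, an inducible, linkage-specific polyubiquitylation tool. This suggests the FKBP12 domain acts as a chemically inducible dimerization handle, while the His6 tag would allow affinity purification or detection of the tagged protein.
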