Addgene plasmid #212777: pHyg-CUbo-His6
Purpose: (Empty Backbone) C-terminal PCR-based tagging with CUbo-His6 in budding yeast with HygR selection
Depositing lab: Helle Ulrich. Depositing organization: Institut fuer Molekulare Biologie (IMB Mainz). Publication: Ubiquiton-An inducible, linkage-specific polyubiquitylation tool. Renz C, Asimaki E, Meister C, Albanese V, Petriukov K, Krapoth NC, Wegmann S, Wollscheid HP, Wong RP, Fulzele A, Chen JX, Leon S, Ulrich HD. Mol Cell. 2024 Jan 18;84(2):386-400.e11. doi: 10.1016/j.molcel.2023.11.016. Epub 2023 Dec 15. PubMed 38103558.
Backbone
  Vector backbone: pYM
  Vector type: PCR-based tagging
  Selectable markers: Hygromycin
Growth in bacteria
  Bacterial resistance: Ampicillin, 100 μg/mL
  Growth temperature: 37°C
  Growth strain: Top10
  Copy number: High Copy
Gene/Insert
  Gene/Insert name: None
Terms and licenses: Academic/Nonprofit Terms; Industry Terms: Not Available to Industry
Depositor comments: pHU5274
How to cite: pHyg-CUbo-His6 was a gift from Helle Ulrich (Addgene plasmid # 212777 ; http://n2t.net/addgene:212777 ; RRID:Addgene_212777)
